>Addgene plasmid #89095 | pSG5-HA-p300-DY1399 | addgene full sequence | sequence record 373226 | Addgene NGS Result
GCAGGCAGAAGTATGCAAAGCATGCATCTCAATTAGTCAGCAACCATAGTCCCGCCCCTAACTCCGCCCA
TCCCGCCCCTAACTCCGCCCAGTTCCGCCCATTCTCCGCCCCATGGCTGACTAATTTTTTTTATTTATGC
AGAGGCCGAGGCCGCCTCGGCCTCTGAGCTATTCCAGAAGTAGTGAAGAGGCTTTTTTGGAGGCCTAGGC
TTTTGCAAAAAGCTCCGGATCGATCCTGAGAACTTCAGGGTGAGTTTGGGGACCCTTGATTGTTCTTTCT
TTTTCGCTATTGTAAAATTCATGTTATATGGAGGGGGCAAAGTTTTCAGGGTGTTGTTTAGAATGGGAAG
ATGTCCCTTGTATCACCATGGACCCTCATGATAATTTTGTTTCTTTCACTTTCTACTCTGTTGACAACCA
TTGTCTCCTCTTATTTTCTTTTCATTTTCTGTAACTTTTTCGTTAAACTTTAGCTTGCATTTGTAACGAA
TTTTTAAATTCACTTTTGTTTATTTGTCAGATTGTAAGTACTTTCTCTAATCACTTTTTTTTCAAGGCAA
TCAGGGTATATTATATTGTACTTCAGCACAGTTTTAGAGAACAATTGTTATAATTAAATGATAAGGTAGA
ATATTTCTGCATATAAATTCTGGCTGGCGTGGAAATATTCTTATTGGTAGAAACAACTACATCCTGGTCA
TCATCCTGCCTTTCTCTTTATGGTTACAATGATATACACTGTTTGAGATGAGGATAAAATACTCTGAGTC
CAAACCGGGCCCCTCTGCTAACCATGTTCATGCCTTCTTCTTTTTCCTACAGCTCCTGGGCAACGTGCTG
GTTATTGTGCTGTCTCATCATTTTGGCAAAGAATTGTAATACGACTCACTATAGGGCGAATTCGGATCGG
CCGCTCTAGAACTAGTGGATCCACCATGGCATACCCATACGACGTGCCTGACTACGCCTCCGCCGAGAAT
GTGGTGGAACCGGGGCCGCCTTCAGCCAAGCGGCCTAAACTCTCATCTCCGGCCCTCTCGGCGTCCGCCA
GCGATGGCACAGATTTTGGCTCTCTATTTGACTTGGAGCACGACTTACCAGATGAATTAATCAACTCTAC
AGAATTGGGACTAACCAATGGTGGTGATATTAATCAGCTTCAGACAAGTCTTGGCATGGTACAAGATGCA
GCTTCTAAACATAAACAGCTGTCAGAATTGCTGCGATCTGGTAGTTCCCCTAACCTCAATATGGGAGTTG
GTGGCCCAGGTCAAGTCATGGCCAGCCAGGCCCAACAGAGCAGTCCTGGATTAGGTTTGATAAATAGCAT
GGTCAAAAGCCCAATGACACAGGCAGGCTTGACTTCTCCCAACATGGGGATGGGCACTAGTGGACCAAAT
CAGGGTCCTACGCAGTCAACAGGTATGATGAACAGTCCAGTAAATCAGCCTGCCATGGGAATGAACACAG
GGATGAATGCGGGCATGAATCCTGGAATGTTGGCTGCAGGCAATGGACAAGGGATAATGCCTAATCAAGT
CATGAACGGTTCAATTGGAGCAGGCCGAGGGCGACAGAATATGCAGTACCCAAACCCAGGCATGGGAAGT
GCTGGCAACTTACTGACTGAGCCTCTTCAGCAGGGCTCTCCCCAGATGGGAGGACAAACAGGATTGAGAG
GCCCCCAGCCTCTTAAGATGGGAATGATGAACAACCCCAATCCTTATGGTTCACCATATACTCAGAATCC
TGGACAGCAGATTGGAGCCAGTGGCCTTGGTCTCCAGATTCAGACAAAAACTGTACTATCAAATAACTTA
TCTCCATTTGCTATGGACAAAAAGGCAGTTCCTGGTGGAGGAATGCCCAACATGGGTCAACAGCCAGCCC
CGCAGGTCCAGCAGCCAGGTCTGGTGACTCCAGTTGCCCAAGGGATGGGTTCTGGAGCACATACAGCTGA
TCCAGAGAAGCGCAAGCTCATCCAGCAGCAGCTTGTTCTCCTTTTGCATGCTCACAAGTGCCAGCGCCGG
GAACAGGCCAATGGGGAAGTGAGGCAGTGCAACCTTCCCCACTGTCGCACAATGAAGAATGTCCTAAACC
ACATGACACACTGCCAGTCAGGCAAGTCTTGCCAAGTGGCACACTGTGCATCTTCTCGACAAATCATTTC
ACACTGGAAGAATTGTACAAGACATGATTGTCCTGTGTGTCTCCCCCTCAAAAATGCTGGTGATAAGAGA
AATCAACAGCCAATTTTGACTGGAGCACCCGTTGGACTTGGAAATCCTAGCTCTCTAGGGGTGGGTCAAC
AGTCTGCCCCCAACCTAAGCACTGTTAGTCAGATTGATCCCAGCTCCATAGAAAGAGCCTATGCAGCTCT
TGGACTACCCTATCAAGTAAATCAGATGCCGACACAACCCCAGGTGCAAGCAAAGAACCAGCAGAATCAG
CAGCCTGGGCAGTCTCCCCAAGGCATGCGGCCCATGAGCAACATGAGTGCTAGTCCTATGGGAGTAAATG
GAGGTGTAGGAGTTCAAACGCCGAGTCTTCTTTCTGACTCAATGTTGCATTCAGCCATAAATTCTCAAAA
CCCAATGATGAGTGAAAATGCCAGTGTGCCCTCCCTGGGTCCTATGCCAACAGCAGCTCAACCATCCACT
ACTGGAATTCGGAAACAGTGGCACGAAGATATTACTCAGGATCTTCGAAATCATCTTGTTCACAAACTCG
TCCAAGCCATATTTCCTACGCCGGATCCTGCTGCTTTAAAAGACAGACGGATGGAAAACCTAGTTGCATA
TGCTCGGAAAGTTGAAGGGGACATGTATGAATCTGCAAACAATCGAGCGGAATACTACCACCTTCTAGCT
GAGAAAATCTATAAGATCCAGAAAGAACTAGAAGAAAAACGAAGGACCAGACTACAGAAGCAGAACATGC
TACCAAATGCTGCAGGCATGGTTCCAGTTTCCATGAATCCAGGGCCTAACATGGGACAGCCGCAACCAGG
AATGACTTCTAATGGCCCTCTACCTGACCCAAGTATGATCCGTGGCAGTGTGCCAAACCAGATGATGCCT
CGAATAACTCCACAATCTGGTTTGAATCAATTTGGCCAGATGAGCATGGCCCAGCCCCCTATTGTACCCC
GGCAAACCCCTCCTCTTCAGCACCATGGACAGTTGGCTCAACCTGGAGCTCTCAACCCGCCTATGGGCTA
TGGGCCTCGTATGCAACAGCCTTCCAACCAGGGCCAGTTCCTTCCTCAGACTCAGTTCCCATCACAGGGA
ATGAATGTAACAAATATCCCTTTGGCTCCGTCCAGCGGTCAAGCTCCAGTGTCTCAAGCACAAATGTCTA
GTTCTTCCTGCCCGGTGAACTCTCCTATAATGCCTCCAGGGTCTCAGGGGAGCCACATTCACTGTCCCCA
GCTTCCTCAACCAGCTCTTCATCAGAATTCACCCTCGCCTGTACCTAGTCGTACCCCCACCCCTCACCAT
ACTCCCCCAAGCATAGGGGCTCAGCAGCCACCAGCAACAACAATTCCAGCCCCTGTTCCTACACCTCCTG
CCATGCCACCTGGGCCACAGTCCCAGGCTCTACATCCCCCTCCAAGGCAGACACCTACACCACCAACAAC
ACAACTTCCCCAACAAGTGCAGCCTTCACTTCCTGCTGCACCTTCTGCTGACCAGCCCCAGCAGCAGCCT
CGCTCACAGCAGAGCACAGCAGCGTCTGTTCCTACCCCAACAGCACCGCTGCTTCCTCCGCAGCCTGCAA
CTCCACTTTCCCAGCCAGCTGTAAGCATTGAAGGACAGGTATCAAATCCTCCATCTACTAGTAGCACAGA
AGTGAATTCTCAGGCCATTGCTGAGAAGCAGCCTTCCCAGGAAGTGAAGATGGAGGCCAAAATGGAAGTG
GATCAACCAGAACCAGCAGATACTCAGCCGGAGGATATTTCAGAGTCTAAAGTGGAAGACTGTAAAATGG
AATCTACCGAAACAGAAGAGAGAAGCACTGAGTTAAAAACTGAAATAAAAGAGGAGGAAGACCAGCCAAG
TACTTCAGCTACCCAGTCATCTCCGGCTCCAGGACAGTCAAAGAAAAAGATTTTCAAACCAGAAGAACTA
CGACAGGCACTGATGCCAACATTGGAGGCACTTTACCGTCAGGATCCAGAATCCCTTCCCTTTCGTCAAC
CTGTGGACCCTCAGCTTTTAGGAATCCCTGATTACTTTGATATTGTGAAGAGCCCCATGGATCTTTCTAC
CATTAAGAGGAAGTTAGACACTGGACAGTATCAGGAGCCCTGGCAGTATGTCGATGATATTTGGCTTATG
TTCAATAATGCCTGGTTATATAACCGGAAAACATCACGGGTATACAAATACTGCTCCAAGCTCTCTGAGG
TCTTTGAACAAGAAATTGACCCAGTGATGCAAAGCCTTGGATACTGTTGTGGCAGAAAGTTGGAGTTCTC
TCCACAGACACTGTGTTGCTACGGCAAACAGTTGTGCACAATACCTCGTGATGCCACTTATTACAGTTAC
CAGAACAGGTATCATTTCTGTGAGAAGTGTTTCAATGAGATCCAAGGGGAGAGCGTTTCTTTGGGGGATG
ACCCTTCCCAGCCTCAAACTACAATAAATAAAGAACAATTTTCCAAGAGAAAAAATGACACACTGGATCC
TGAACTGTTTGTTGAATGTACAGAGTGCGGAAGAAAGATGCATCAGATCTGTGTCCTTCACCATGAGATC
ATCTGGCCTGCTGGATTCGTCTGTGATGGCTGTTTAAAGAAAAGTGCACGAACTAGGAAAGAAAATAAGT
TTTCTGCTAAAAGGTTGCCATCTACCAGACTTGGCACCTTTCTAGAGAATCGTGTGAATGACTTTCTGAG
GCGACAGAATCACCCTGAGTCAGGAGAGGTCACTGTTAGAGTAGTTCATGCTTCTGACAAAACCGTGGAA
GTAAAACCAGGCATGAAAGCAAGGTTTGTGGACAGTGGAGAGATGGCAGAATCCTTTCCATACCGAACCA
AAGCCCTCTTTGCCTTTGAAGAAATTGATGGTGTTGACCTGTGCTTCTTTGGCATGCATGTTCAAGAGTA
TGGCTCTGACTGCCCTCCACCCAACCAGAGGAGAGTATACATATCTTACCTCTATAGTGTTCATTTCTTC
CGTCCTAAATGCTTGAGGACTGCAGTCTATCATGAAATCCTAATTGGATATTTAGAATATGTCAAGAAAT
TAGGTTACACAACAGGGCATATTTGGGCATGTCCACCAAGTGAGGGAGATGATTATATCTTCCATTGCCA
TCCTCCTGACCAGAAGATACCCAAGCCCAAGCGACTGCAGGAATGGTACAAAAAAATGCTTGACAAGGCT
GTATCAGAGCGTATTGTCCATGACTACAAGGATATTTTTAAACAAGCTACTGAAGATAGATTAACAAGTG
CAAAGGAATTGCCTTATTTCGAGGGTAATTTCTGGCCCAATGTTCTGGAAGAAAGCATTAAGGAACTGGA
ACAGGAGGAAGAAGAGAGAAAACGAGAGGAAAACACCAGCAATGAAAGCACAGATGTGACCAAGGGAGAC
AGCAAAAATGCTAAAAAGAAGAATAATAAGAAAACCAGCAAAAATAAGAGCAGCCTGAGTAGGGGCAACA
AGAAGAAACCCGGGATGCCCAATGTATCTAACGACCTCTCACAGAAACTATATGCCACCATGGAGAAGCA
TAAAGAGGTCTTCTTTGTGATCCGCCTCATTGCTGGCCCTGCTGCCAACTCCCTGCCTCCCATTGTTGAT
CCTGATCCTCTCATCCCCTGCGATCTGATGGATGGTCGGGATGCGTTTCTCACGCTGGCAAGGGACAAGC
ACCTGGAGTTCTCTTCACTCCGAAGAGCCCAGTGGTCCACCATGTGCATGCTGGTGGAGCTGCACACGCA
GAGCCAGGACCGCTTTGTCTACACCTGCAATGAATGCAAGCACCATGTGGAGACACGCTGGCACTGTACT
GTCTGTGAGGATTATGACTTGTGTATCACCTGCTATAACACTAAAAACCATGACCACAAAATGGAGAAAC
TAGGCCTTGGCTTAGATGATGAGAGCAACAACCAGCAGGCTGCAGCCACCCAGAGCCCAGGCGATTCTCG
CCGCCTGAGTATCCAGCGCTGCATCCAGTCTCTGGTCCATGCTTGCCAGTGTCGGAATGCCAATTGCTCA
CTGCCATCCTGCCAGAAGATGAAGCGGGTTGTGCAGCATACCAAGGGTTGCAAACGGAAAACCAATGGCG
GGTGCCCCATCTGCAAGCAGCTCATTGCCCTCTGCTGCTACCATGCCAAGCACTGCCAGGAGAACAAATG
CCCGGTGCCGTTCTGCCTAAACATCAAGCAGAAGCTCCGGCAGCAACAGCTGCAGCACCGACTACAGCAG
GCCCAAATGCTTCGCAGGAGGATGGCCAGCATGCAGCGGACTGGTGTGGTTGGGCAGCAACAGGGCCTCC
CTTCCCCCACTCCTGCCACTCCAACGACACCAACTGGCCAACAGCCAACCACCCCGCAGACGCCCCAGCC
CACTTCTCAGCCTCAGCCTACCCCTCCCAATAGCATGCCACCCTACTTGCCCAGGACTCAAGCTGCTGGC
CCTGTGTCCCAGGGTAAGGCAGCAGGCCAGGTGACCCCTCCAACCCCTCCTCAGACTGCTCAGCCACCCC
TTCCAGGGCCCCCACCTGCAGCAGTGGAAATGGCAATGCAGATTCAGAGAGCAGCGGAGACGCAGCGCCA
GATGGCCCACGTGCAAATTTTTCAAAGGCCAATCCAACACCAGATGCCCCCGATGACTCCCATGGCCCCC
ATGGGTATGAACCCACCTCCCATGACCAGAGGTCCCAGTGGGCATTTGGAGCCAGGGATGGGACCGACAG
GGATGCAGCAACAGCCACCCTGGAGCCAAGGAGGATTGCCTCAGCCCCAGCAACTACAGTCTGGGATGCC
AAGGCCAGCCATGATGTCAGTGGCCCAGCATGGTCAACCTTTGAACATGGCTCCACAACCAGGATTGGGC
CAGGTAGGTATCAGCCCACTCAAACCAGGCACTGTGTCTCAACAAGCCTTACAAAACCTTTTGCGGACTC
TCAGGTCTCCCAGCTCTCCCCTGCAGCAGCAACAGGTGCTTAGTATCCTTCACGCCAACCCCCAGCTGTT
GGCTGCATTCATCAAGCAGCGGGCTGCCAAGTATGCCAACTCTAATCCACAACCCATCCCTGGGCAGCCT
GGCATGCCCCAGGGGCAGCCAGGGCTACAGCCACCTACCATGCCAGGTCAGCAGGGGGTCCACTCCAATC
CAGCCATGCAGAACATGAATCCAATGCAGGCGGGCGTTCAGAGGGCTGGCCTGCCCCAGCAGCAACCACA
GCAGCAACTCCAGCCACCCATGGGAGGGATGAGCCCCCAGGCTCAGCAGATGAACATGAACCACAACACC
ATGCCTTCACAATTCCGAGACATCTTGAGACGACAGCAAATGATGCAACAGCAGCAGCAACAGGGAGCAG
GGCCAGGAATAGGCCCTGGAATGGCCAACCATAACCAGTTCCAGCAACCCCAAGGAGTTGGCTACCCACC
ACAGCAGCAGCAGCGGATGCAGCATCACATGCAACAGATGCAACAAGGAAATATGGGACAGATAGGCCAG
CTTCCCCAGGCCTTGGGAGCAGAGGCAGGTGCCAGTCTACAGGCCTATCAGCAGCGACTCCTTCAGCAAC
AGATGGGGTCCCCTGTTCAGCCCAACCCCATGAGCCCCCAGCAGCATATGCTCCCAAATCAGGCCCAGTC
CCCACACCTACAAGGCCAGCAGATCCCTAATTCTCTCTCCAATCAAGTGCGCTCTCCCCAGCCTGTCCCT
TCTCCACGGCCACAGTCCCAGCCCCCCCACTCCAGTCCTTCCCCAAGGATGCAGCCTCAGCCTTCTCCAC
ACCACGTTTCCCCACAGACAAGTTCCCCACATCCTGGACTGGTAGCTGCCCAGGCCAACCCCATGGAACA
AGGGCATTTTGCCAGCCCGGACCAGAATTCAATGCTTTCTCAGCTTGCTAGCAATCCAGGCATGGCAAAC
CTCCATGGTGCAAGCGCCACGGACCTGGGACTCAGCACCGATAACTCAGACTTGAATTCAAACCTCTCAC
AGAGTACACTAGACATACACTAGAGACACCTTGTAGTATTTTGGGAGCAAAAAAATTATTTTCTCTTAAC
AAGACTTTTTGTACTGAAAACAATTTTTTTGAATCTTTCGTAGCCTAAAAGACAATTTTCCTTGGAACAC
ATAAGAACTGTGCAGTAGCCGTTTGTGGTTTAAAGCAAACATGCAAGATGAACCTGAGGGATGATAGAAT
ACAAAGAATATATTTTTGTTATGGCTGGTTACCACCAGCCTTTCTTCCCCTTTGTGTGTGTGGTTCAAGT
GTGCACTGGGAGGAGGCTGAGGCCTGTGAAGCCAAACAATATGCTCCTGCCTTGCACCTCCAATAGGTTT
TATTATTTTTTTTAAATTAATGAACATATGTAATATTAATAGTTATTATTTACTGGTGCAGATGGTTGAC
ATTTTTCCCTATTTTCCTCACTTTATGGAAGAGTTAAAACATTTCTAAACCAGAGGACAAAAGGGGTTAA
TGTTACTTTAAAATTACATTCTATATATATATAAATATATATAAATATATATTAAAATACCAGTTTTTTT
TCTCTGGGTGCAAAGATGTTCATTCTTTTAAAAAATGTTTAAAAAAAAGGAATTCGATATCAAGCTGATC
CAGATCTTATTAAAGCAGAACTTGTTTATTGCAGCTTATAATGGTTACAAATAAAGCAATAGCATCACAA
ATTTCACAAATAAAGCATTTTTTTCACTGCATTCTAGTTGTGGTTTGTCCAAACTCATCAATGTATCTTA
TCATGTCTGGTCGACTCTAGACTCTTCCGCTTCCTCGCTCACTGACTCGCTGCGCTCGGTCGTTCGGCTG
CGGCGAGCGGTATCAGCTCACTCAAAGGCGGTAATACGGTTATCCACAGAATCAGGGGATAACGCAGGAA
AGAACATGTGAGCAAAAGGCCAGCAAAAGGCCAGGAACCGTAAAAAGGCCGCGTTGCTGGCGTTTTTCCA
TAGGCTCCGCCCCCCTGACGAGCATCACAAAAATCGACGCTCAAGTCAGAGGTGGCGAAACCCGACAGGA
CTATAAAGATACCAGGCGTTTCCCCCTGGAAGCTCCCTCGTGCGCTCTCCTGTTCCGACCCTGCCGCTTA
CCGGATACCTGTCCGCCTTTCTCCCTTCGGGAAGCGTGGCGCTTTCTCATAGCTCACGCTGTAGGTATCT
CAGTTCGGTGTAGGTCGTTCGCTCCAAGCTGGGCTGTGTGCACGAACCCCCCGTTCAGCCCGACCGCTGC
GCCTTATCCGGTAACTATCGTCTTGAGTCCAACCCGGTAAGACACGACTTATCGCCACTGGCAGCAGCCA
CTGGTAACAGGATTAGCAGAGCGAGGTATGTAGGCGGTGCTACAGAGTTCTTGAAGTGGTGGCCTAACTA
CGGCTACACTAGAAGAACAGTATTTGGTATCTGCGCTCTGCTGAAGCCAGTTACCTTCGGAAAAAGAGTT
GGTAGCTCTTGATCCGGCAAACAAACCACCGCTGGTAGCGGTGGTTTTTTTGTTTGCAAGCAGCAGATTA
CGCGCAGAAAAAAAGGATCTCAAGAAGATCCTTTGATCTTTTCTACGGGGTCTGACGCTCAGTGGAACGA
AAACTCACGTTAAGGGATTTTGGTCATGAGATTATCAAAAAGGATCTTCACCTAGATCCTTTTAAATTAA
AAATGAAGTTTTAAATCAATCTAAAGTATATATGAGTAAACTTGGTCTGACAGTTACCAATGCTTAATCA
GTGAGGCACCTATCTCAGCGATCTGTCTATTTCGTTCATCCATAGTTGCCTGACTCCCCGTCGTGTAGAT
AACTACGATACGGGAGGGCTTACCATCTGGCCCCAGTGCTGCAATGATACCGCGAGACCCACGCTCACCG
GCTCCAGATTTATCAGCAATAAACCAGCCAGCCGGAAGGGCCGAGCGCAGAAGTGGTCCTGCAACTTTAT
CCGCCTCCATCCAGTCTATTAATTGTTGCCGGGAAGCTAGAGTAAGTAGTTCGCCAGTTAATAGTTTGCG
CAACGTTGTTGCCATTGCTACAGGCATCGTGGTGTCACGCTCGTCGTTTGGTATGGCTTCATTCAGCTCC
GGTTCCCAACGATCAAGGCGAGTTACATGATCCCCCATGTTGTGCAAAAAAGCGGTTAGCTCCTTCGGTC
CTCCGATCGTTGTCAGAAGTAAGTTGGCCGCAGTGTTATCACTCATGGTTATGGCAGCACTGCATAATTC
TCTTACTGTCATGCCATCCGTAAGATGCTTTTCTGTGACTGGTGAGTACTCAACCAAGTCATTCTGAGAA
TAGTGTATGCGGCGACCGAGTTGCTCTTGCCCGGCGTCAATACGGGATAATACCGCGCCACATAGCAGAA
CTTTAAAAGTGCTCATCATTGGAAAACGTTCTTCGGGGCGAAAACTCTCAAGGATCTTACCGCTGTTGAG
ATCCAGTTCGATGTAACCCACTCGTGCACCCAACTGATCTTCAGCATCTTTTACTTTCACCAGCGTTTCT
GGGTGAGCAAAAACAGGAAGGCAAAATGCCGCAAAAAAGGGAATAAGGGCGACACGGAAATGTTGAATAC
TCATACTCTTCCTTTTTCAATATTATTGAAGCATTTATCAGGGTTATTGTCTCATGAGCGGATACATATT
TGAATGTATTTAGAAAAATAAACAAATAGGGGTTCCGCGCACATTTCCCCGAAAAGTGCCACCTGACGTC
TAAGAAACCATTATTATCATGACATTAACCTATAAAAATAGGCGTATCACGAGGCCCTTTCGTCTCGCGC
GTTTCGGTGATGACGGTGAAAACCTCTGACACATGCAGCTCCCGGAGACGGTCACAGCTTGTCTGTAAGC
GGATGCCGGGAGCAGACAAGCCCGTCAGGGCGCGTCAGCGGGTGTTGGCGGGTGTCGGGGCTGGCTTAAC
TATGCGGCATCAGAGCAGATTGTACTGAGAGTGCACCATATGCGGTGTGAAATACCGCACAGATGCGTAA
GGAGAAAATACCGCATCAGGAAATTGTAAGCGTTAATATTTTGTTAAAATTCGCGTTAAATTTTTGTTAA
ATCAGCTCATTTTTTAACCAATAGGCCGAAATCGGCAAAATCCCTTATAAATCAAAAGAATAGACCGAGA
TAGGGT
[37 nt withheld, positions 11347-11383]
AAAGAACGTGGACTCCAACGTCAAAGG
[49 nt withheld, positions 11411-11459]
T
[91 nt withheld, positions 11461-11551]
G
[124 nt withheld, positions 11553-11676]
CCATTCGCCATTCAGGCTGCGCAACTGTTGGGAAGGGCGATCGGTGCGGGCCTCTTCGCTATTACGCCAG
CTGGCGAAAGGGGGATGTGCTGCAAGGCGATTAAGTTGGGTAACGCCAGGGTTTTCCCAGTCACGACGTT
GTAAAACGACGGCCAGTGAATTGTCGACTTCTGAGGCGGAAAGAACCAGCTGTGGAATGTGTGTCAGTTA
GGGTGTGGAAAGTCCCCAGGCTCCCCAGCAGGCAGAAGTATGCAAAGCATGCATCTCAATTAGTCAGCAA
GGAAAGTCCCCAGGCTCCCCA
Features (pLannotate 1.2.2; 14 found; start..end, strand, type, name):
    250..822     +  intron         β-globin intron: intron from rabbit β-globin gene
    877..895     +  promoter       T7 promoter: promoter for bacteriophage T7 RNA polymerase
    908..932     +  misc_feature   MCS (fragment): pBluescript multiple cloning site
    972..8210    +  CDS            EP300: EP300_HUMAN - Also known as P300. Experimental evidence at protein level: Swiss-Prot protein existence level 1. (Microbial infection) In case of HIV-1 infection, it is recruited by the viral protein Tat. Regulates Tat's transactivating activity and may help inducing chromatin remodeling of proviral genes. Binds to and may be involved in the transforming capacity of the adenovirus E1A protein. From Homo sapiens (Human).
   8798..8816    +  misc_feature   MCS (fragment): pBluescript multiple cloning site
   8839..8960    +  polyA_signal   SV40 poly(A) signal: SV40 polyadenylation signal
   9165..9753    -  rep_origin     ori: high-copy-number ColE1/pMB1/pBR322/pUC origin of replication
   9924..10784   -  CDS            AmpR: β-lactamase; bla; confers resistance to ampicillin, carbenicillin, and related antibiotics
  10785..10889   -  promoter       AmpR promoter: bla
  10984..11019   +  CDS            rop (fragment): Rop protein, which maintains plasmids at low copy number; rop
  11121..11220   +  misc_feature   bom (fragment): basis of mobility region from pBR322
  11248..11676   -  rep_origin     f1 ori (sequence partly withheld): f1 bacteriophage origin of replication; arrow indicates direction of (+) strand synthesis
  11680..11837   -  CDS            lacZα (fragment): LacZα fragment of β-galactosidase; lacZ fragment
  11847..219     +  promoter       SV40 promoter (across the origin): SV40 enhancer and early promoter
