[The description below was written by a language model from this plasmid's Addgene catalogue record and pLannotate feature annotations shown in this document.]
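Description:
pSG5-HA-p300-DY1399 is a mammalian expression plasmid built on the pSG5 backbone that encodes full-length human p300 (EP300, also known as KAT3B) carrying the D1399Y substitution, a mutation that impairs the protein's acetyltransferase activity. The sequenced plasmid is about 12 kb. In bacteria it replicates from a high-copy ColE1/pUC-type origin and is selected with ampicillin through the β-lactamase gene and its native promoter. An f1 origin is also present, which can support single-stranded DNA production. The short rop, bom and lacZα fragments are backbone remnants with no evident role.

The expression cassette follows the standard pSG5 layout. The SV40 enhancer and early promoter drive transcription through a rabbit β-globin intron, which generally improves processing and expression of the transcript. The p300 coding sequence follows, and an SV40 polyadenylation signal terminates the cassette. A T7 promoter between the intron and the insert permits in vitro transcription and serves as a sequencing primer site. The catalogue lists an N-terminal HA epitope tag for detection or immunoprecipitation, although the feature table does not annotate it separately. The roughly 7.8 kb insert was cloned into BamHI sites that were destroyed in the process. Repository sequencing also found a D1507N difference from the reference p300 sequence, which is not known to affect function.

The construct suits transient transfection experiments that compare catalytically defective p300 with the wild-type coactivator. The associated work examined transcriptional synergy between MAGE-11 and p300 in androgen receptor signalling.
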