Addgene plasmid #89095: pSG5-HA-p300-DY1399
Purpose: mammalian expression of full-length human p300 with DY1399 mutation, acetylation mutant, acetyltransferase activity defect
Depositing lab: Elizabeth Wilson. Depositing organization: University of North Carolina at Chapel Hill. Publication: Transcriptional synergy between melanoma antigen gene protein-A11 (MAGE-11) and p300 in androgen receptor signaling. Askew EB, Bai S, Blackwelder AJ, Wilson EM. J Biol Chem. 2010 Jul 9;285(28):21824-36. doi: 10.1074/jbc.M110.120600. Epub 2010 May 6. PubMed 20448036.
Backbone
  Vector backbone: pSG5
  Vector type: Mammalian Expression
Growth in bacteria
  Bacterial resistance: Ampicillin, 100 μg/mL
  Growth temperature: 37°C
  Growth strain: DH5alpha
  Copy number: High Copy
Gene/Insert
  Gene/Insert name: p300-D1399Y mutant
  Species: H. sapiens (human)
  Insert size (bp): 7800
  Mutation: p300-DY1399
  Entrez Gene: EP300 (a.k.a. KAT3B, MKHK2, RSTS2, p300)
  Promoter: SV40
  Tag / fusion protein: HA (N terminal on insert)
  Cloning method: Restriction Enzyme; 5′ cloning site BamHI (destroyed during cloning); 3′ cloning site BamHI (destroyed during cloning)
  Sequencing primers: 5′ T7; 3′ SV40pA-R
Terms and licenses: Academic/Nonprofit Terms; Industry Terms: Not Available to Industry
Depositor comments: Addgene's sequencing results found a D1507N mutation in p300 compared to NCBI reference sequence NM_001429.3. This mutation is not known to affect plasmid function.
How to cite: pSG5-HA-p300-DY1399 was a gift from Elizabeth Wilson (Addgene plasmid # 89095 ; http://n2t.net/addgene:89095 ; RRID:Addgene_89095)
